>Addgene plasmid #197682 | vYM014_phiC31-nTRE-Ins(low)-pEF1s(low)-H2b-Citrine | addgene full sequence | sequence record 386603 | Addgene Partial NGS Result
TCATGACCAAAATCCCTTAACGTGAGTTTTCGTTCCACTGAGCGTCAGACCCCGTAGAAAAGATCAAAGG
ATCTTCTTGAGATCCTTTTTTTCTGCGCGTAATCTGCTGCTTGCAAACAAAAAAACCACCGCTACCAGCG
GTGGTTTGTTTGCCGGATCAAGAGCTACCAACTCTTTTTCCGAAGGTAACTGGCTTCAGCAGAGCGCAGA
TACCAAATACTGTTCTTCTAGTGTAGCCGTAGTTAGGCCACCACTTCAAGAACTCTGTAGCACCGCCTAC
ATACCTCGCTCTGCTAATCCTGTTACCAGTGGCTGCTGCCAGTGGCGATAAGTCGTGTCTTACCGGGTTG
GACTCAAGACGATAGTTACCGGATAAGGCGCAGCGGTCGGGCTGAACGGGGGGTTCGTGCACACAGCCCA
GCTTGGAGCGAACGACCTACACCGAACTGAGATACCTACAGCGTGAGCTATGAGAAAGCGCCACGCTTCC
CGAAGGGAGAAAGGCGGACAGGTATCCGGTAAGCGGCAGGGTCGGAACAGGAGAGCGCACGAGGGAGCTT
CCAGGGGGAAACGCCTGGTATCTTTATAGTCCTGTCGGGTTTCGCCACCTCTGACTTGAGCGTCGATTTT
TGTGATGCTCGTCAGGGGGGCGGAGCCTATGGAAAAACGCCAGCAACGCGGCCTTTTTACGGTTCCTGGC
CTTTTGCTGGCCTTTTGCTCACATGTTCTTTCCTGCGGTACCGATCATAATCAGCCATACCACATTTGTA
GAGGTTTTACTTGCTTTAAAAAACCTCCCACACCTCCCCCTGAACCTGAAACATAAAATGAATGCAATTG
TTGTTGTTAACTTGTTTATTGCAGCTTATAATGGTTACAAATAAAGCAATAGCATCACAAATTTCACAAA
TAAAGCATTTTTTTCACTGCATTCTAGTTGTGGTTTGTCCAAACTCATCAATGTATCTTATCATGTCTGG
ATCATAATCAGCCATACCACATTTGTAGAGGTTTTACTTGCTTTAAAAAACCTCCCACACCTCCCCCTGA
ACCTGAAACATAAAATGAATGCAATTGTTGTTGTTAACTTGTTTATTGCAGCTTATAATGGTTACAAATA
AAGCAATAGCATCACAAATTTCACAAATAAAGCATTTTTTTCACTGCATTCTAGTTGTGGTTTGTCCAAA
CTCATCAATGTATCTTATCATGTCTGCTCGAGGTCGACGATGTAGGTCACGGTCTCGAAGCCGCGGTGCG
GGTGCCAGGGCGTGCCCTTGGGCTCCCCGGGCGCGTACTCCACCTCACCCATCTGGTCCATCATGATGAA
CGGGTCGAGGTGGCGGTAGTTGATCCCGGCGAACGCGCGGCGCACCGGGAAGCCCTCGCCCTCGAAACCG
CTGGGCGCGGTGGTCACGGTGAGCACGGGACGTGCGACGGCGTCGGCGGGTGCGGATACGCGGGGCAGCG
TCAGCGGGTTCTCGACGGTCACGGCGGGCATGTCGACGGTATCGATAAGCTTACGCGTGCTAGCGCATGC
AGATCTACTAGTCGGCCGGATAAAGATATCAACTCGAGATGGGATCGGCCATTGAACAAGATGGATTGCA
CGCAGGTTCTCCGGCCGCTTGGGTGGAGAGGCTATTCGGCTATGACTGGGCACAACAGACAATCGGCTGC
TCTGATGCCGCCGTGTTCCGGCTGTCAGCGCAGGGGCGCCCGGTTCTTTTTGTCAAGACCGACCTGTCCG
GTGCCCTGAATGAACTGCAGGACGAGGCAGCGCGGCTATCGTGGCTGGCCACGACGGGCGTTCCTTGCGC
AGCTGTGCTCGACGTTGTCACTGAAGCGGGAAGGGACTGGCTGCTATTGGGCGAAGTGCCGGGGCAGGAT
CTCCTGTCATCTCACCTTGCTCCTGCCGAGAAAGTATCCATCATGGCTGATGCAATGCGGCGGCTGCATA
CGCTTGATCCGGCTACCTGCCCATTCGACCACCAAGCGAAACATCGCATCGAGCGAGCACGTACTCGGAT
GGAAGCCGGTCTTGTCGATCAGGATGATCTGGACGAAGAGCATCAGGGGCTCGCGCCAGCCGAACTGTTC
GCCAGGCTCAAGGCGCGCATGCCCGACGGCGATGATCTCGTCGTGACCCATGGCGATGCCTGCTTGCCGA
ATATCATGGTGGAAAATGGCCGCTTTTCTGGATTCATCGACTGTGGCCGGCTGGGTGTGGCGGACCGCTA
TCAGGACATAGCGTTGGCTACCCGTGATATTGCTGAAGAGCTTGGCGGCGAATGGGCTGACCGCTTCCTC
GTGCTTTACGGTATCGCCGCTCCCGATTCGCAGCGCATCGCCTTCTATCGCCTTCTTGACGAGTTCTTCT
GAGGGGATCAATTCTCTAGAGCTCGCTGATCAGCCTCGACTGTGCCTTCTAGTTGCCAGCCATCTGTTGT
TTGCCCCTCCCCCGTGCCTTCCTTGACCCTGGAAGGTGCCACTCCCACTGTCCTTTCCTAATAAAATGAG
GAAATTGCATCGCATTGTCTGAGTAGGTGTCATTCTATTCTGGGGGGTGGGGTGGGGCAGGACAGCAAGG
GGGAGGATTGGGAAGAGAATAGCAGGCATGCTGGGGATGCGGTGGGCTCTATGGCTTCTGAGGCGGAAAG
AACCAGCTGGGGGCTAGCAAAGCCTAGGAACAGCTGCATATAGCACTGCAGTTTACTCCCTATCAGTGAT
AGAGAGTCAAAAGGCCATGCCCTCCCTATCAGTGATAGAGAGAGCAGACTCAAGGTGGTCCCTATCAGTG
ATAGAGAGATTGAGCAAGAGGGCCTCCCTATCAGTGATAGAGATTGATCCAGTCAGGGCCTCCCTATCAG
TGATAGAGAAGCTATGTGCAGGTAGGGCTGTACAGTGGGAATGCACGTAAGCTGCTATACTATAGGCCTT
GGCCTTCAGCAGCAAGCAAAAGCAGGAGCAGGCGCCAGCTGGCCAAGGCGAGAGCTGCCTGGCAGGCGAG
GCCCTGCTGCCAATTGGGTGTGTGCGCCTAAGCAGCTTGCTATGCAAGCTTTATTTGCTTGCAGGTGTGC
CTTGCAGCCCTAAGCAGCAGGCCAAGTGTGCCAAAGGAGCCTTAGGCGCCATTTGCAGTGCAGGAGAGTG
CTGGCGCCTGAGCGTGGTGCCAGCATGGAGCTAGGCGCCCAGCTGGTGGCCTAGCTAGGCCTATGGCCTT
GTAGGGATCTGCCATTGCTCCAGTGCCCTTCAGTGGGCAGAGAGCACATCACCCACAGTCCCCAAGAAGT
TGGGGGGAGGGGTGGGCAATTGAACTGGTGCCTAGAGAAGGTGGCGCAGGGTAAACTGGGAAAGTGATGT
CGTGTACTGGCTCCGCCTTTTTCCCGAGGGTGGGGGAGAACCATATATAAGTGCAGTAGTCCCCCTGAAC
GTTCTTTTTTGCAACGGGTTTGCCGCCAGAACACAGCTGAAGCTTTGAGGGGCTAGCATCTCTCCTTCAC
GCGCCCGCCGCCCTACCTGAGGCCGCCATCCACACCGGTTGAGTTGCGTTCTGCCGCCTCCCGCCTGTGG
TGCCTCCTGAACTGTGTCCGCCGTCTAGGTAAGTTTAAAGCTCAGGTTGAGACCGGGCCTTTGTCCGGTG
CTCCCTTGGAGCCTACCTAGACTCAGCCGGCTCTCCACGCTTTGCCTGACCCTGCTTGCTCAACTCTACG
TCTTTGTTTCGTTTTCTGTTCTGCGCCGTTACAGATCCAAGCTGTGACCTGGGCCTACACCTGGCCGCTC
TAGCCCGGGCGGATCCCCCGGGCTGCAGGAATTCGATATCAAGCTTGCCACCATGCCAGAGCCAGCGAAG
TCTGCTCCCGCCCCGAAAAAGGGCTCCAAGAAGGCGGTGACTAAGGCGCAGAAGAAAGGCGGCAAGAAGC
GCAAGCGCAGCCGCAAGGAGAGCTATTCCATCTATGTGTACAAGGTTCTGAAGCAGGTCCACCCTGACAC
CGGCATTTCGTCCAAGGCCATGGGCATCATGAATTCGTTTGTGAACGACATTTTCGAGCGCATCGCAGGT
GAGGCTTCCCGCCTGGCGCATTACAACAAGCGCTCGACCATCACCTCCAGGGAGATCCAGACGGCCGTGC
GCCTGCTGCTGCCTGGGGAGTTGGCCAAGCACGCCGTGTCCGAGGGTACTAAGGCCATCACCAAGTACAC
CAGCGCTAAGGATCCCCGGGTACCGGTCGCCACCATGGTGAGCAAGGGCGAGGAGCTGTTCACCGGGGTG
GTGCCCATCCTGGTCGAGCTGGACGGCGACGTAAACGGCCACAAGTTCAGCGTGTCCGGCGAGGGCGAGG
GCGATGCCACCTACGGCAAGCTGACCCTGAAGTTCATCTGCACCACCGGCAAGCTGCCCGTGCCCTGGCC
CACCCTCGTGACCACCTTCGGCTACGGCCTGATGTGCTTCGCCCGCTACCCCGACCACATGAAGCAGCAC
GACTTCTTCAAGTCCGCCATGCCCGAAGGCTACGTCCAGGAGCGCACCATCTTCTTCAAGGACGACGGCA
ACTACAAGACCCGCGCCGAGGTGAAGTTCGAGGGCGACACCCTGGTGAACCGCATCGAGCTGAAGGGCAT
CGACTTCAAGGAGGACGGCAACATCCTGGGGCACAAGCTGGAGTACAACTACAACAGCCACAACGTCTAT
ATCATGGCCGACAAGCAGAAGAACGGCATCAAGGTGAACTTCAAGATCCGCCACAACATCGAGGACGGCA
GCGTGCAGCTCGCCGACCACTACCAGCAGAACACCCCCATCGGCGACGGCCCCGTGCTGCTGCCCGACAA
CCACTACCTGAGCTACCAGTCCGCCCTGAGCAAAGACCCCAACGAGAAGCGCGATCACATGGTCCTGCTG
GAGTTCGTGACCGCCGCCGGGATCACTCTCGGCATGGACGAGCTGTACAAGTAGGTCGACCTCGAGGGGG
GGCCCGGTACCAGGTAAGTGTACCCAATTCGCCCTATAGTGAGTCGTATTACAATTCACTCGATCGCCCT
TCCCAACAGTTGCGCAGCCTGAATGGCGAATGGAGATCCAATTTTTAAGTGTATAATGTGTTAAACTACT
GATTCTAATTGTTTGTGTATTTTAGATTCACAGTCCCAAGGCTCATTTCAGGCCCCTCAGTCCTCACAGT
CTGTTCATGATCATAATCAGCCATACCACATTTGTAGAGGTTTTACTTGCTTTAAAAAACCTCCCACACC
TCCCCCTGAACCTGAAACATAAAATGAATGCAATTGTTGTTGTTAACTTGTTTATTGCAGCTTATAATGG
TTACAAATAAAGCAATAGCATCACAAATTTCACAAATAAAGCATTTTTTTCACTGCATTCTAGTTGTGGT
TTGTCCAAACTCATCAATGTATCTTAACGCGTAAATTGTAAGCGTCTCAAATATGTATCCGCTCATGAGA
CAATAACCCTGATAAATGCTTCAATAATATTGAAAAAGGAAGAGTATGAGTATTCAACATTTCCGTGTCG
CCCTTATTCCCTTTTTTGCGGCATTTTGCCTTCCTGTTTTTGCTCACCCAGAAACGCTGGTGAAAGTAAA
AGATGCTGAAGATCAGTTGGGTGCACGAGTGGGTTACATCGAACTGGATCTCAACAGCGGTAAGATCCTT
GAGAGTTTTCGCCCCGAAGAACGTTTTCCAATGATGAGCACTTTTAAAGTTCTGCTATGTGGCGCGGTAT
TATCCCGTATTGACGCCGGGCAAGAGCAACTCGGTCGCCGCATACACTATTCTCAGAATGACTTGGTTGA
GTACTCACCAGTCACAGAAAAGCATCTTACGGATGGCATGACAGTAAGAGAATTATGCAGTGCTGCCATA
ACCATGAGTGATAACACTGCGGCCAACTTACTTCTGACAACGATCGGAGGACCGAAGGAGCTAACCGCTT
TTTTGCACAACATGGGGGATCATGTAACTCGCCTTGATCGTTGGGAACCGGAGCTGAATGAAGCCATACC
AAACGACGAGCGTGACACCACGATGCCTGTAGCAATGGCAACAACGTTGCGCAAACTATTAACTGGCGAA
CTACTTACTCTAGCTTCCCGGCAACAATTAATAGACTGGATGGAGGCGGATAAAGTTGCAGGACCACTTC
TGCGCTCGGCCCTTCCGGCTGGCTGGTTTATTGCTGATAAATCTGGAGCCGGTGAGCGTGGGTCTCGCGG
TATCATTGCAGCACTGGGGCCAGATGGTAAGCCCTCCCGTATCGTAGTTATCTACACGACGGGGAGTCAG
GCAACTATGGATGAACGAAATAGACAGATCGCTGAGATAGGTGCCTCACTGATTAAGCATTGGTAACTGT
CAGACCAAGTTTACTCATATATACTTTAGATTGATTTAAAACTTCATTTTTAATTTAAAAGGATCTAGGT
GAAGATCCTTTTTGATAATC
Features (pLannotate 1.2.2; 29 found; start..end, strand, type, name):
     77..665     +  rep_origin     ori: high-copy-number ColE1/pMB1/pBR322/pUC origin of replication
    743..826     +  CDS            large T antigen (fragment): large T antigen from SV40 (simian virus 40)
    849..983     +  polyA_signal   SV40 poly(A) signal: SV40 polyadenylation signal
    980..1063    +  CDS            large T antigen (fragment): large T antigen from SV40 (simian virus 40)
   1086..1207    +  polyA_signal   SV40 poly(A) signal: SV40 polyadenylation signal
   1244..1313    +  protein_bind   attB: attB site for the φC31 integrase (Groth et al., 2000) phage φC31 integrase
   1502..1522    -  misc_feature   MCS (fragment): pBluescript multiple cloning site
   1579..2382    +  CDS            NeoR/KanR: aminoglycoside phosphotransferase from Tn5; aph(3')-II (or nptII); confers resistance to neomycin, kanamycin, and G418 (Geneticin®)
   2420..2531    +  polyA_signal   bGH poly(A) signal: bovine growth hormone polyadenylation signal
   2648..2669    +  promoter       SV40 promoter (fragment): SV40 enhancer and early promoter
   2710..2735    +  promoter       tight TRE promoter (fragment): Tet-responsive promoter PTight, consisting of seven tet operator sequences followed by the minimal CMV promoter
   2752..2771    +  promoter       tight TRE promoter (fragment): Tet-responsive promoter PTight, consisting of seven tet operator sequences followed by the minimal CMV promoter
   2789..2807    +  protein_bind   tet operator: tetO; bacterial operator O2 for the tetR and tetA genes tetracycline repressor TetR
   2825..2847    +  promoter       PLtetO-1 promoter (fragment): modified phage lambda PL promoter with tet operator sites (Lutz and Bujard, 1997)
   2860..2880    +  promoter       tight TRE promoter (fragment): Tet-responsive promoter PTight, consisting of seven tet operator sequences followed by the minimal CMV promoter
   3255..3466    +  promoter       EF-1α core promoter: core promoter for human elongation factor EF-1α
   3479..3747    +  LTR            5' LTR (truncated): truncated 5' long terminal repeat (LTR) from human T-cell leukemia virus (HTLV) type 1
   3791..3826    +  misc_feature   MCS (fragment): pBluescript multiple cloning site
   3833..4210    +  CDS            H2B: human histone H2B; HIST1H2BJ
   4209..4225    -  misc_feature   MCS (fragment): pUC18/19 multiple cloning site
   4235..4951    +  CDS            Citrine: Citrine is a basic (constitutively fluorescent) yellow fluorescent protein published in 2001, derived from Aequorea victoria. It has moderate acid sensitivity.
   4955..4981    +  misc_feature   MCS (fragment): pBluescript multiple cloning site
   5003..5021    -  promoter       T7 promoter: promoter for bacteriophage T7 RNA polymerase
   5031..5070    +  CDS            lacZα (fragment): LacZα fragment of β-galactosidase; lacZ fragment
   5080..5135    +  intron         small t intron (fragment): SV40 (simian virus 40) small t antigen intron
   5135..5272    +  CDS            large T antigen (fragment): large T antigen from SV40 (simian virus 40)
   5295..5416    +  polyA_signal   SV40 poly(A) signal: SV40 polyadenylation signal
   5442..5505    +  promoter       AmpR promoter: bla
   5506..6366    +  CDS            AmpR: β-lactamase; bla; confers resistance to ampicillin, carbenicillin, and related antibiotics
