[The description below was written by a language model from this plasmid's Addgene catalogue record and pLannotate feature annotations shown in this document.]
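Description:
vYM014_phiC31-nTRE-Ins(low)-pEF1s(low)-H2b-Citrine is a mammalian reporter plasmid built on a phiC31 integration backbone, deposited as the "Insert(low)-pEF1s(low)" variant in a study of how CpG density affects methylation-dependent silencing dynamics. It is maintained in E. coli as a high-copy plasmid through a ColE1/pUC-type origin and an ampicillin resistance gene (β-lactamase with its own promoter). A φC31 attB site allows integrase-mediated, site-specific insertion into a matching docking site in mammalian cells. The attB site lies just upstream of a NeoR/KanR coding sequence followed by a bGH polyadenylation signal. No promoter is annotated directly in front of NeoR, which suggests G418 resistance may depend on correct integration, although the record does not say so. Two tandem SV40 poly(A) signals sit upstream of attB, presumably to insulate it from read-through transcription.

The reporter cassette begins with an array of tet operator sites, annotated as several short TRE and tetO fragments and corresponding to the "nTRE" in the name. These sites provide a landing pad for recruiting TetR/rTetR-fused regulators. They are followed by an unannotated spacer of a few hundred base pairs, consistent with the "Ins(low)" element. Next comes the short EF-1α core promoter joined to a truncated HTLV-1 5' LTR segment (pEF1s). This drives human histone H2B fused to Citrine, giving a nuclear-localised yellow fluorescent readout, and the transcript is terminated by an SV40 small t intron fragment and poly(A) signal. The "low" labels presumably refer to reduced CpG content in the insert and promoter, given the publication title. The annotated sequence is a partial NGS assembly of 6,460 nt, slightly longer than the catalogued size of about 6.2 kb.
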