Addgene plasmid #197682: vYM014_phiC31-nTRE-Ins(low)-pEF1s(low)-H2b-Citrine
Purpose: "Insert(low)-pEF1s(low)" reporter plasmid
Depositing lab: Michael Elowitz. Depositing organization: California Institute of Technology. Publication: Tuning Methylation-Dependent Silencing Dynamics by Synthetic Modulation of CpG Density. Ma Y, Budde MW, Zhu J, Elowitz MB. ACS Synth Biol. 2023 Aug 12. doi: 10.1021/acssynbio.3c00078. PubMed 37572041.
Backbone
  Vector backbone: PhiC31
  Backbone size w/o insert (bp): 4300
  Total vector size (bp): 6200
  Vector type: Mammalian Expression, Synthetic Biology
  Selectable markers: Neomycin (select with G418)
Growth in bacteria
  Bacterial resistance: Ampicillin, 100 μg/mL
  Growth temperature: 37°C
  Growth strain: DH5alpha
  Copy number: High Copy
Gene/Insert
  Gene/Insert name: pEF1s-H2B-Citrine
  Species: Synthetic
  Insert size (bp): 1900
Terms and licenses: Academic/Nonprofit Terms; Industry Terms: Not Available to Industry
Depositor comments: Please visit https://doi.org/10.1101/2023.05.30.542205 for bioRxiv preprint.
How to cite: vYM014_phiC31-nTRE-Ins(low)-pEF1s(low)-H2b-Citrine was a gift from Michael Elowitz (Addgene plasmid # 197682 ; http://n2t.net/addgene:197682 ; RRID:Addgene_197682)
